>Addgene plasmid #103997 | pEB2-TagRFP | addgene full sequence | sequence record 200542 | Addgene NGS Result
CACAGCTAACACCACGTCGTCCCTATCTGCTGCCCTAGGTCTATGAGTGGTTGCTGGATAACTTTACGGG
CATGCATAAGGCTCGTATGATATATTCAGGGAGACCACAACGGTTTCCCTCTACAAATAATTTTGTTTAA
CTTTTCTAGATTTAAGAAGGAGATATACATATGTCTGAGCTGATTAAGGAGAACATGCACATGAAGCTGT
ACATGGAGGGCACCGTGAACAACCACCACTTCAAGTGCACATCCGAGGGCGAAGGCAAGCCCTACGAGGG
CACCCAGACCATGAGAATCAAGGTGGTCGAGGGCGGCCCTTTACCCTTCGCCTTCGACATCCTGGCTACC
AGCTTCATGTACGGCAGCAGAACCTTCATCAACCACACCCAGGGCATCCCCGACTTCTTTAAGCAGTCCT
TCCCTGAGGGCTTCACATGGGAGAGAGTCACCACATACGAAGACGGGGGCGTGCTGACCGCTACCCAGGA
CACCAGCTTACAGGACGGCTGCTTGATCTACAACGTCAAGATCAGAGGGGTGAACTTCCCATCCAACGGC
CCTGTGATGCAGAAGAAAACATTAGGCTGGGAGGCCAACACCGAGATGCTGTACCCCGCTGACGGCGGCC
TGGAAGGCAGAAGCGACATGGCCCTGAAGTTAGTGGGCGGGGGCCACCTGATCTGCAACTTCAAGACCAC
ATACAGATCCAAGAAACCCGCTAAGAACTTGAAGATGCCCGGCGTCTACTATGTGGACCACAGACTGGAA
AGAATCAAGGAGGCCGACAAAGAGACCTACGTCGAGCAGCACGAGGTGGCTGTGGCCAGATACTGCGACC
TGCCTAGCAAACTGGGGCACAAATAAATGTCCAGACCTGCAGGCATGCAAGCTCTAGAGGCATCAAATAA
AACGAAAGGCTCAGTCGAAAGACTGGGCCTTTCGTTTTATCTGTTGAAATGCACCAAAAACTCGTAAAAG
CTCTGATGTATCTATCTTTTTTACACCGTTTTCATCTGTGCATATGGACAGTTTTCCCTTTGATATCTAA
CGGTGAACAGTTGTTCTACTTTTGTTTGTTAGTCTTGATGCTTCACTGATAGATACAAGAGCCATAAGAA
CCTCAGATCCTTCCGTATTTAGCCAGTATGTTCTCTAGTGTGGTTCGTTGTTTTTGCGTGAGCCATGAGA
ACGAACCATTGAGATCATGCTTACTTTGCATGTCACTCAAAAATTTTGCCTCAAAACTGGTGAGCTGAAT
TTTTGCAGTTAAAGCATCGTGTAGTGTTTTTCTTAGTCCGTTACGTAGGTAGGAATCTGATGTAATGGTT
GTTGGTATTTTGTCACCATTCATTTTTATCTGGTTGTTCTCAAGTTCGGTTACGAGATCCATTTGTCTAT
CTAGTTCAACTTGGAAAATCAACGTATCAGTCGGGCGGCCTCGCTTATCAACCACCAATTTCATATTGCT
GTAAGTGTTTAAATCTTTACTTATTGGTTTCAAAACCCATTGGTTAAGCCTTTTAAACTCATGGTAGTTA
TTTTCAAGCATTAACATGAACTTAAATTCATCAAGGCTAATCTCTATATTTGCCTTGTGAGTTTTCTTTT
GTGTTAGTTCTTTTAATAACCACTCATAAATCCTCATAGAGTATTTGTTTTCAAAAGACTTAACATGTTC
CAGATTATATTTTATGAATTTTTTTAACTGGAAAAGATAAGGCAATATCTCTTCACTAAAAACTAATTCT
AATTTTTCGCTTGAGAACTTGGCATAGTTTGTCCACTGGAAAATCTCAAAGCCTTTAACCAAAGGATTCC
TGATTTCCACAGTTCTCGTCATCAGCTCTCTGGTTGCTTTAGCTAATACACCATAAGCATTTTCCCTACT
GATGTTCATCATCTGAGCGTATTGGTTATAAGTGAACGATACCGTCCGTTCTTTCCTTGTAGGGTTTTCA
ATCGTGGGGTTGAGTAGTGCCACACAGCATAAAATTAGCTTGGTTTCATGCTCCGTTAAGTCATAGCGAC
TAATCGCTAGTTCATTTGCTTTGAAAACAACTAATTCAGACATACATCTCAATTGGTCTAGGTGATTTTA
ATCACTATACCAATTGAGATGGGCTAGTCAATGATAATTACTAGTCCTTTTCCTTTGAGTTGTGGGTATC
TGTAAATTCTGCTAGACCTTTGCTGGAAAACTTGTAAATTCTGCTAGACCCTCTGTAAATTCCGCTAGAC
CTTTGTGTGTTTTTTTTGTTTATATTCAAGTGGTTATAATTTATAGAATAAAGAAAGAATAAAAAAAGAT
AAAAAGAATAGATCCCAGCCCTGTGTATAACTCACTACTTTAGTCAGTTCCGCAGTATTACAAAAGGATG
TCGCAAACGCTGTTTGCTCCTCTACAAAACAGACCTTAAAACCCTAAAGGCTTAAGTAGCACCCTCGCAA
GCTCGGGCAAATCGCTGAATATTCCTTTTGTCTCCGACCATCAGGCACCTGAGTCGCTGTCTTTTTCGTG
ACATTCAGTTCGCTGCGCTCACGGCTCTGGCAGTGAATGGGGGTAAATGGCACTACAGGCGCCTTTTATG
GATTCATGCAAGGAAACTACCCATAATACAAGAAAAGCCCGTCACGGGCTTCTCAGGGCGTTTTATGGCG
GGTCTGCTATGTGGTGCTATCTGACTTTTTGCTGTTCAGCAGTTCCTGCCCTCTGATTTTCCAGTCTGAC
CACTTCGGATTATCCCGTGACAGGTCATTCAGACTGGCTAATGCACCCAGTAAGGCAGCGGTATCATCAA
CAGGCTTACCCGTCTTACTGTCAACCAGACCCGCCAGGATTCTCATGCATAAAAAACGCCCGGCGGCAAC
CGAGCGTTCTGAATTAATTAATCATCGCGACTGCAGAGATCCCAGAGTCCTTATTAGAAGAACTCGTCAA
GAAGGCGATAGAAGGCGATGCGCTGCGAATCGGGAGCGGCGATACCGTAAAGCACGAGGAAGCGGTCAGC
CCATTCGCCGCCAAGCTCTTCAGCAATATCACGGGTAGCCAACGCTATGTCCTGATAGCGGTCCGCCACA
CCCAGCCGGCCACAGTCGATGAATCCAGAAAAGCGGCCATTTTCCACCATGATATTCGGCAAGCAGGCAT
CGCCATGGGTCACGACGAGATCCTCGCCGTCGGGCATGCGCGCCTTGAGCCTGGCGAACAGTTCGGCTGG
CGCGAGCCCCTGATGCTCTTCGTCCAGATCATCCTGATCGACAAGACCGGCTTCCATCCGAGTACGTGCT
CGCTCGATGCGATGTTTCGCTTGGTGGTCGAATGGGCAGGTAGCCGGATCAAGCGTATGCAGCCGCCGCA
TTGCATCAGCCATGATGGATACTTTCTCGGCAGGAGCAAGGTGAGATGACAGGAGATCCTGCCCCGGCAC
TTCGCCCAATAGCAGCCAGTCCCTTCCCGCTTCAGTGACAACGTCGAGCACAGCTGCGCAAGGAACGCCC
GTCGTGGCCAGCCACGATAGCCGCGCTGCCTCGTCCTGCAGTTCATTCAGGGCACCGGACAGGTCGGTCT
TGACAAAAAGAACCGGGCGCCCCTGCGCTGACAGCCGGAACACGGCGGCATCAGAGCAGCCGATTGTCTG
TTGTGCCCAGTCATAGCCGAATAGCCTCTCCACCCAAGCGGCCGGAGAACCTGCGTGCAATCCATCTTGT
TCAATCATGCGAAACGATCCTCATCCTGTCTCTTGATCAGATCTTGATCCCCTGCGCCATCAGATCCTTG
GCGGCAAGAAAGCCATCCAGTTTACTTTGCAGGGCTTCCCAACCTTACCAGAGGGCGCCCCAGCTGGCAA
TTCCGACGTCTAAGAAACCATTATTATCATGACATTAACCTATAAAAATAGGCGTATCACGAGGCCCTTT
CGTCTTCAC
Features (pLannotate 1.2.2; 8 found; start..end, strand, type, name):
    171..863     +  CDS            TagRFP: TagRFP is a basic (constitutively fluorescent) red fluorescent protein published in 2007, derived from Entacmaea quadricolor. It has very low acid sensitivity.
    874..893     +  misc_feature   MCS (fragment): pUC18/19 multiple cloning site
    904..950     +  terminator     rrnB T1 terminator: transcription terminator T1 from the E. coli rrnB gene
   1123..2073    -  CDS            Rep101: RepA protein needed for replication with the pSC101 origin; rep101
   2121..2343    -  rep_origin     pSC101 ori: low-copy replication origin that requires the Rep101 protein
   2849..2883    -  terminator     lambda t0 terminator: minimal transcription terminator from phage lambda (Scholtissek and Grosse, 1987)
   2927..3718    -  CDS            neo: KKA2_KLEPN - Also known as kan, nptII. Experimental evidence at protein level: Swiss-Prot protein existence level 1. Resistance to kanamycin, neomycin, paromomycin, ribostamycin, butirosin and gentamicin B. From Klebsiella pneumoniae.
   3750..3869    -  CDS            tnpA (fragment): TN5P_ECOLX - Also known as tnp. Experimental evidence at protein level: Swiss-Prot protein existence level 1. Mediates transposition of transposon Tn5 by a 'cut and paste' mechanism. First, the monomeric transposase binds the 19 bp inverted DNA repeats flanking the transposon. Then, dimerization of the DNA- bound transposase creates a synaptic DNA complex. After nicking of the first DNA strand, excision of the transposon proceeds through a series of intermediates. The transposase then mediates the insertion of the transposon at a new site by strand transfer. The activity of the wild- type tran
