[The description below was written by a language model from this plasmid's Addgene catalogue record and pLannotate feature annotations shown in this document.]
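Description:
pEB2-TagRFP is a low-copy bacterial expression plasmid of about 3.9 kb built on the pEB2 backbone for expressing the red fluorescent protein TagRFP in Escherichia coli; the recorded growth strain is MG1655. Replication depends on the pSC101 origin together with its plasmid-encoded Rep101 (RepA) initiator protein, an arrangement that keeps plasmid number per cell low and limits the expression burden on the host. Selection is by kanamycin, conferred by the Tn5-derived neo/nptII aminoglycoside phosphotransferase gene. This gene is followed by a lambda t0 terminator. The short adjacent fragment annotated as Tn5 transposase is most likely residual sequence carried along with the resistance cassette rather than a functional element.

The payload is a synthetic TagRFP coding sequence of roughly 700 bp, inserted by Gibson assembly. TagRFP is a constitutively fluorescent red protein derived from eqFP578 of the sea anemone Entacmaea quadricolor, and the record lists a set of substitutions relative to that parent. According to the catalogue entry, expression is driven by the proC promoter, generally used as a constitutive E. coli promoter. The feature table does not annotate it, though the unannotated stretch upstream of the reading frame is where it would be expected. Downstream of the coding sequence lie a remnant of a pUC-type multiple cloning site and the rrnB T1 terminator, which insulates the replication module from read-through transcription.

The plasmid belongs to a collection of fluorescent proteins in a common backbone, associated with a study of fluorescent protein maturation times in living cells. The shared backbone suits side-by-side comparison of reporters.
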