Addgene plasmid #103997: pEB2-TagRFP
Purpose: Plasmid encoding TagRFP
Depositing lab: Philippe Cluzel. Depositing organization: Harvard University. Publication: Systematic characterization of maturation time of fluorescent proteins in living cells. Balleza E, Kim JM, Cluzel P. Nat Methods. 2018 Jan;15(1):47-51. doi: 10.1038/nmeth.4509. Epub 2017 Nov 20. PubMed 29320486.
Backbone
  Vector backbone: pEB2
  Backbone size w/o insert (bp): 3224
  Total vector size (bp): 3920
  Modifications to backbone: See "Notes On Plasmids In This Collection"
  Vector type: Bacterial Expression ; Low copy
Growth in bacteria
  Bacterial resistance: Kanamycin, 50 μg/mL
  Growth temperature: 37°C
  Growth strain: MG1655
  Copy number: Low Copy
Gene/Insert
  Gene/Insert name: TagRFP
  Species: Synthetic
  Insert size (bp): 696
  Mutation: Mutations relative to eqFP578 (R32G, K42R, K67R, L79F, I93V, N112D, I115L, N122R, S131P, R155E, H157R, Q159D, Y169H, H171I, S173N, F192V, H193Y, F194Y, M216V, K220R, R231K)
  Promoter: proC
  Cloning method: Gibson Cloning
  Sequencing primers: 5′ GCGTATCACGAGGCCCTTTC; 3′ AAAGGGAAAACTGTCCATATGCAC
Terms and licenses: Academic/Nonprofit Terms; Industry Terms: Not Available to Industry
Depositor comments: This FP derives from eqFP578. Please see "Notes On Plasmids In This Collection" document for further details and references.
How to cite: pEB2-TagRFP was a gift from Philippe Cluzel (Addgene plasmid # 103997 ; http://n2t.net/addgene:103997 ; RRID:Addgene_103997)
